>Addgene plasmid #26461 | pEGFP-PCNA-IRES-puro2b | addgene full sequence | sequence record 220168 | Addgene NGS Result
TAGTTATTAATAGTAATCAATTACGGGGTCATTAGTTCATAGCCCATATATGGAGTTCCGCGTTACATAA
CTTACGGTAAATGGCCCGCCTGGCTGACCGCCCAACGACCCCCGCCCATTGACGTCAATAATGACGTATG
TTCCCATAGTAACGCCAATAGGGACTTTCCATTGACGTCAATGGGTGGAGTATTTACGGTAAACTGCCCA
CTTGGCAGTACATCAAGTGTATCATATGCCAAGTACGCCCCCTATTGACGTCAATGACGGTAAATGGCCC
GCCTGGCATTATGCCCAGTACATGACCTTATGGGACTTTCCTACTTGGCAGTACATCTACGTATTAGTCA
TCGCTATTACCATGGTGATGCGGTTTTGGCAGTACATCAATGGGCGTGGATAGCGGTTTGACTCACGGGG
ATTTCCAAGTCTCCACCCCATTGACGTCAATGGGAGTTTGTTTTGGCACCAAAATCAACGGGACTTTCCA
AAATGTCGTAACAACTCCGCCCCATTGACGCAAATGGGCGGTAGGCGTGTACGGTGGGAGGTCTATATAA
GCAGAGCTGGTTTAGTGAACCGTCAGATCCGCTAGCGCTACCGGACTCAGATCTCGAGCTCAAGCTTCGA
ATTCTGCAGTCGACGGTACCGCGGGCCCGGGATCCCCGAAGAAGAAGCGCAAAGTACTGGTACCGGTCGC
CACCATGGTGAGCAAGGGCGAGGAGCTGTTCACCGGGGTGGTGCCCATCCTGGTCGAGCTGGACGGCGAC
GTAAACGGCCACAAGTTCAGCGTGTCCGGCGAGGGCGAGGGCGATGCCACCTACGGCAAGCTGACCCTGA
AGTTCATCTGCACCACCGGCAAGCTGCCCGTGCCCTGGCCCACCCTCGTGACCACCCTGACCTACGGCGT
GCAGTGCTTCAGCCGCTACCCCGACCACATGAAGCAGCACGACTTCTTCAAGTCCGCCATGCCCGAAGGC
TACGTCCAGGAGCGCACCATCTTCTTCAAGGACGACGGCAACTACAAGACCCGCGCCGAGGTGAAGTTCG
AGGGCGACACCCTGGTGAACCGCATCGAGCTGAAGGGCATCGACTTCAAGGAGGACGGCAACATCCTGGG
GCACAAGCTGGAGTACAACTACAACAGCCACAACGTCTATATCATGGCCGACAAGCAGAAGAACGGCATC
AAGGCCAACTTCAAGATCCGCCACAACATCGAGGACGGCAGCGTGCAGCTCGCCGACCACTACCAGCAGA
ACACCCCCATCGGCGACGGCCCCGTGCTGCTGCCCGACAACCACTACCTGAGCACCCAGTCCGCCCTGAG
CAAAGACCCCAACGAGAAGCGCGATCACATGGTCCTGCTGGAGTTCGTGACCGCCGCCGGGATCACTCTC
GGCATGGACGAGCTGTACAAGGGCGAAGGGCAAGGGCAAGGGCAAGGGCCGGGCCGCGGCTACGCGTATC
GATCCATGTTCGAGGCGCGCCTGGTCCAGGGCTCCATCCTCAAGAAGGTGTTGGAGGCACTCAAGGACCT
CATCAACGAGGCCTGCTGGGATATTAGCTCCAGCGGTGTAAACCTGCAGAGCATGGACTCGTCCCACGTC
TCTTTGGTGCAGCTCACCCTGCGGTCTGAGGGCTTCGACACCTACCGCTGCGACCGCAACCTGGCCATGG
GCGTGAACCTCACCAGTATGTCCAAAATACTAAAATGCGCCGGCAATGAAGATATCATTACACTAAGGGC
CGAAGATAACGCGGATACCTTGGCGCTAGTATTTGAAGCACCAAACCAGGAGAAAGTTTCAGACTATGAA
ATGAAGTTGATGGATTTAGATGTTGAACAACTTGGAATTCCAGAACAGGAGTACAGCTGTGTAGTAAAGA
TGCCTTCTGGTGAATTTGCACGTATATGCCGAGATCTCAGCCATATTGGAGATGCTGTTGTAATTTCCTG
TGCAAAAGACGGAGTGAAATTTTCTGCAAGTGGAGAACTTGGAAATGGAAACATTAAATTGTCACAGACA
AGTAATGTCGATAAAGAGGAGGAAGCTGTTACCATAGAGATGAATGAACCAGTTCAACTAACTTTTGCAC
TGAGGTACCTGAACTTCTTTACAAAAGCCACTCCACTCTCTTCAACGGTGACACTCAGTATGTCTGCAGA
TGTACCCCTTGTTGTAGAGTATAAAATTGCGGATATGGGACACTTAAAATACTACTTGGCTCCCAAGATC
GAGGATGAAGAAGGATCTTAGTCTAGCGCTACCGGACTCAGATCTCGAGCTCAAGCTTCGAATTCTGCAG
TCGACGGTACCGCGGGCCCGGGATCCGCGGCCGCATAGATAACTGATCCAGTGTGCTGGAATTAATTCGC
TGTCTGCGAGGGCCAGCTGTTGGGGTGAGTACTCCCTCTCAAAAGCGGGCATGACTTCTGCGCTAAGATT
GTCAGTTTCCAAAAACGAGGAGGATTTGATATTCACCTGGCCCGCGGTGATGCCTTTGAGGGTGGCCGCG
TCCATCTGGTCAGAAAAGACAATCTTTTTGTTGTCAAGCTTGAGGTGTGGCAGGCTTGAGATCTGGCCAT
ACACTTGAGTGACAATGACATCCACTTTGCCTTTCTCTCCACAGGTGTCCACTCCCAGGTCCAACTGCAG
GTCGAGCATGCATCTAGGGCGGCCAATTCCGCCCCTCTCCCTCCCCCCCCCCTAACGTTACTGGCCGAAG
CCGCTTGGAATAAGGCCGGTGTGCGTTTGTCTATATGTGATTTTCCACCATATTGCCGTCTTTTGGCAAT
GTGAGGGCCCGGAAACCTGGCCCTGTCTTCTTGACGAGCATTCCTAGGGGTCTTTCCCCTCTCGCCAAAG
GAATGCAAGGTCTGTTGAATGTCGTGAAGGAAGCAGTTCCTCTGGAAGCTTCTTGAAGACAAACAACGTC
TGTAGCGACCCTTTGCAGGCAGCGGAACCCCCCACCTGGCGACAGGTGCCTCTGCGGCCAAAAGCCACGT
GTATAAGATACACCTGCAAAGGCGGCACAACCCCAGTGCCACGTTGTGAGTTGGATAGTTGTGGAAAGAG
TCAAATGGCTCTCCTCAAGCGTATTCAACAAGGGGCTGAAGGATGCCCAGAAGGTACCCCATTGTATGGG
ATCTGATCTGGGGCCTCGGTGCACATGCTTTACATGTGTTTAGTCGAGGTTAAAAAAACGTCTAGGCCCC
CCGAACCACGGGGACGTGGTTTTCCTTTGAAAAACACGATGATAAGCTTGCCACAACCCACAAGGAGACG
ACCTTCCATGACCGAGTACAAGCCCACGGTGCGCCTCGCCACCCGCGACGACGTCCCCCGGGCCGTACGC
ACCCTCGCCGCCGCGTTCGCCGACTACCCCGCCACGCGCCACACCGTCGACCCGGACCGCCACATCGAGC
GGGTCACCGAGCTGCAAGAACTCTTCCTCACGCGCGTCGGGCTCGACATCGGCAAGGTGTGGGTCGCGGA
CGACGGCGCCGCGGTGGCGGTCTGGACCACGCCGGAGAGCGTCGAAGCGGGGGCGGTGTTCGCCGAGATC
GGCCCGCGCATGGCCGAGTTGAGCGGTTCCCGGCTGGCCGCGCAGCAACAGATGGAAGGCCTCCTGGCGC
CGCACCGGCCCAAGGAGCCCGCGTGGTTCCTGGCCACCGTCGGCGTCTCGCCCGACCACCAGGGCAAGGG
TCTGGGCAGCGCCGTCGTGCTCCCCGGAGTGGAGGCGGCCGAGCGCGCCGGGGTGCCCGCCTTCCTGGAG
ACCTCCGCGCCCCGCAACCTCCCCTTCTACGAGCGGCTCGGCTTCACCGTCACCGCCGACGTCGAGGTGC
CCGAAGGACCGCGCACCTGGTGCATGACCCGCAAGCCCGGTGCCTGACGCCCGCCCCACGACCCGCAGCG
CCCGACCGAAAGGAGCGCACGACCCCATGGCTCCGACCGAAGCCACCCGGGGCGGCCCCGCCGACCCCGC
ACCCGCCCCCGAGGCCCACCGACTCTAGAGCTCGCTGATCAGCCTCGACTGTGCCTTCTAGTTGCCAGCC
ATCTGTTGTTTGCCCCTCCCCCGTGCCTTCCTTGACCCTGGAAGGTGCCACTCCCACTGTCCTTTCCTAA
TAAAATGAGGAAATTGCATCGCATTGTCTGAGTAGGTGTCATTCTATTCTGGGGGGTGGGGTGGGGCAGG
ACAGCAAGGGGGAGGATTGGGAAGACAATAGCAGGCATGCTGGGGATGCGGTGGGCTCTATGGCTTCTGA
GGCGGAAAGAACCAGCTGGGGCTCGAGTGCATTCTAGTTGTGGTTTGTCCAAACTCATCAATGTATCTTA
TCATGTCTGTATACCGTCGACCTCTAGCTAGAGCTTGGCGTAATCATGGTCATAGCTGTTTCCTGTGTGA
AATTGTTATCCGCTCACAATTCCACACAACATACGAGCCGGAAGCATAAAGTGTAAAGCCTGGGGTGCCT
AATGAGTGAGCTAACTCACATTAATTGCGTTGCGCTCACTGCCCGCTTTCCAGTCGGGAAACCTGTCGTG
CCAGCTGCATTAATGAATCGGCCAACGCGCGGGGAGAGGCGGTTTGCGTATTGGGCGCTCTTCCGCTTCC
TCGCTCACTGACTCGCTGCGCTCGGTCGTTCGGCTGCGGCGAGCGGTATCAGCTCACTCAAAGGCGGTAA
TACGGTTATCCACAGAATCAGGGGATAACGCAGGAAAGAACATGTGAGCAAAAGGCCAGCAAAAGGCCAG
GAACCGTAAAAAGGCCGCGTTGCTGGCGTTTTTCCATAGGCTCCGCCCCCCTGACGAGCATCACAAAAAT
CGACGCTCAAGTCAGAGGTGGCGAAACCCGACAGGACTATAAAGATACCAGGCGTTTCCCCCTGGAAGCT
CCCTCGTGCGCTCTCCTGTTCCGACCCTGCCGCTTACCGGATACCTGTCCGCCTTTCTCCCTTCGGGAAG
CGTGGCGCTTTCTCATAGCTCACGCTGTAGGTATCTCAGTTCGGTGTAGGTCGTTCGCTCCAAGCTGGGC
TGTGTGCACGAACCCCCCGTTCAGCCCGACCGCTGCGCCTTATCCGGTAACTATCGTCTTGAGTCCAACC
CGGTAAGACACGACTTATCGCCACTGGCAGCAGCCACTGGTAACAGGATTAGCAGAGCGAGGTATGTAGG
CGGTGCTACAGAGTTCTTGAAGTGGTGGCCTAACTACGGCTACACTAGAAGAACAGTATTTGGTATCTGC
GCTCTGCTGAAGCCAGTTACCTTCGGAAAAAGAGTTGGTAGCTCTTGATCCGGCAAACAAACCACCGCTG
GTAGCGGTGGTTTTTTTGTTTGCAAGCAGCAGATTACGCGCAGAAAAAAAGGATCTCAAGAAGATCCTTT
GATCTTTTCTACGGGGTCTGACGCTCAGTGGAACGAAAACTCACGTTAAGGGATTTTGGTCATGAGATTA
TCAAAAAGGATCTTCACCTAGATCCTTTTAAATTAAAAATGAAGTTTTAAATCAATCTAAAGTATATATG
AGTAAACTTGGTCTGACAGTTACCAATGCTTAATCAGTGAGGCACCTATCTCAGCGATCTGTCTATTTCG
TTCATCCATAGTTGCCTGACTCCCCGTCGTGTAGATAACTACGATACGGGAGGGCTTACCATCTGGCCCC
AGTGCTGCAATGATACCGCGAGACCCACGCTCACCGGCTCCAGATTTATCAGCAATAAACCAGCCAGCCG
GAAGGGCCGAGCGCAGAAGTGGTCCTGCAACTTTATCCGCCTCCATCCAGTCTATTAATTGTTGCCGGGA
AGCTAGAGTAAGTAGTTCGCCAGTTAATAGTTTGCGCAACGTTGTTGCCATTGCTACAGGCATCGTGGTG
TCACGCTCGTCGTTTGGTATGGCTTCATTCAGCTCCGGTTCCCAACGATCAAGGCGAGTTACATGATCCC
CCATGTTGTGCAAAAAAGCGGTTAGCTCCTTCGGTCCTCCGATCGTTGTCAGAAGTAAGTTGGCCGCAGT
GTTATCACTCATGGTTATGGCAGCACTGCATAATTCTCTTACTGTCATGCCATCCGTAAGATGCTTTTCT
GTGACTGGTGAGTACTCAACCAAGTCATTCTGAGAATAGTGTATGCGGCGACCGAGTTGCTCTTGCCCGG
CGTCAATACGGGATAATACCGCGCCACATAGCAGAACTTTAAAAGTGCTCATCATTGGAAAACGTTCTTC
GGGGCGAAAACTCTCAAGGATCTTACCGCTGTTGAGATCCAGTTCGATGTAACCCACTCGTGCACCCAAC
TGATCTTCAGCATCTTTTACTTTCACCAGCGTTTCTGGGTGAGCAAAAACAGGAAGGCAAAATGCCGCAA
AAAAGGGAATAAGGGCGACACGGAAATGTTGAATACTCATACTCTTCCTTTTTCAATATTATTGAAGCAT
TTATCAGGGTTATTGTCTCATGAGCGGATACATATTTGAATGTATTTAGAAAAATAAACAAATAGGGGTT
CCGCGCACATTTCCCCGAAAAGTGCCACCTGACGTCGACGGATCGGGAGATCTCCCGATCCCCTATGGTG
CACTCTCAGTACAATCTGCTCTGATGCCGCATAGTTAAGCCAGTATCTGCTCCCTGCTTGTGTGTTGGAG
GTCGCTGAGTAGTGCGCGAGCAAAATTTAAGCTACAACAAGGCAAGGCTTGACCGACAATTGCATGAAGA
ATCTGCTTAGGGTTAGGCGTTTTGCGCTGCTTCGCGATGTACGGGCCAGATATACGCGTTGACATTGATT
ATTGAC
Features (pLannotate 1.2.2; 21 found; start..end, strand, type, name):
    365..568     +  promoter       CMV promoter: human cytomegalovirus (CMV) immediate early promoter
    609..665     +  misc_feature   MCS: multiple cloning site
    705..1421    +  CDS            EGFP: EGFP is a basic (constitutively fluorescent) green fluorescent protein published in 1996, derived from Aequorea victoria. It is reported to be a rapidly-maturing weak dimer with moderate acid sensitivity.
   1476..2258    +  CDS            PCNA: PCNA_HUMAN - Experimental evidence at protein level: Swiss-Prot protein existence level 1. Auxiliary protein of DNA polymerase delta and is involved in the control of eukaryotic DNA replication by increasing the polymerase's processibility during elongation of the leading strand. Induces a robust stimulatory effect on the 3'-5' exonuclease and 3'- phosphodiesterase, but not apurinic-apyrimidinic (AP) endonuclease, APEX2 activities. Has to be loaded onto DNA in order to be able to stimulate APEX2. Plays a key role in DNA damage response (DDR) by being conveniently positioned at the replication
   2280..2336    +  misc_feature   MCS: multiple cloning site
   2405..2634    +  intron         chimeric intron: chimera between introns from adenovirus and immunoglobulin heavy chain genes
   2803..3265    +  misc_feature   IRES: internal ribosome entry site (IRES) of the encephalomyocarditis virus (EMCV)
   3298..3897    +  CDS            PuroR: puromycin N-acetyltransferase; pac from Streptomyces alboniger; confers resistance to puromycin
   3947..4012    +  CDS            dmpM (fragment): DMPM_STRAD - Protein inferred from homology: Swiss-Prot protein existence level 3. From Streptomyces alboniger.
   4039..4263    +  polyA_signal   bGH poly(A) signal: bovine growth hormone polyadenylation signal
   4267..4288    +  promoter       SV40 promoter (fragment): SV40 enhancer and early promoter
   4298..4349    +  polyA_signal   SV40 poly(A) signal (fragment): SV40 polyadenylation signal
   4413..4429    -  protein_bind   lac operator: The lac repressor binds to the lac operator to inhibit transcription in E. coli. This inhibition can be relieved by adding lactose or isopropyl-β-D-thiogalactopyranoside (IPTG). lac repressor encoded by lacI
   4437..4467    -  promoter       lac promoter: promoter for the E. coli lac operon
   4482..4503    -  protein_bind   CAP binding site: CAP binding activates transcription in the presence of cAMP. E. coli catabolite activator protein
   4516..4608    -  CDS            lacI (fragment): lac repressor; lacI; The lac repressor binds to the lac operator to inhibit transcription in E. coli. This inhibition can be relieved by adding lactose or isopropyl-β-D-thiogalactopyranoside (IPTG).
   4791..5379    -  rep_origin     ori: high-copy-number ColE1/pMB1/pBR322/pUC origin of replication
   5550..6410    -  CDS            AmpR: β-lactamase; bla; confers resistance to ampicillin, carbenicillin, and related antibiotics
   6411..6515    -  promoter       AmpR promoter: bla
   6574..6626    -  misc_feature   bom (fragment): basis of mobility region from pBR322
   6781..364     +  enhancer       CMV enhancer (across the origin): human cytomegalovirus immediate early enhancer
