[The description below was written by a language model from this plasmid's Addgene catalogue record and pLannotate feature annotations shown in this document.]
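Description:
pEGFP-PCNA-IRES-puro2b is a mammalian expression plasmid built on the pIRES-puro2b backbone, designed to produce a fluorescently labelled human PCNA and to allow selection of stably expressing cells. It is propagated in E. coli as a high-copy plasmid through a ColE1/pUC-type origin and selected with ampicillin via the β-lactamase gene. Residual lac promoter/operator and short lacI and bom fragments in the bacterial portion appear to be backbone remnants with no evident role in the design. The sequenced record is about 6.8 kb, and the depositor notes a few minor discrepancies between the quality-control sequence and the original sequence that are not expected to affect function.

The payload is a single bicistronic transcription unit driven by the human cytomegalovirus immediate early enhancer and promoter. The first open reading frame is EGFP placed N-terminal to human PCNA, the sliding-clamp processivity factor for DNA polymerase delta that is loaded onto DNA at replication and repair sites. Downstream lie a chimeric intron, which typically improves transcript processing and expression, and an EMCV internal ribosome entry site that directs cap-independent translation of puromycin N-acetyltransferase, with the transcript terminated by the bovine growth hormone polyadenylation signal. Because the fusion protein and the resistance marker are encoded on the same mRNA, puromycin selection enriches for cells that also express EGFP-PCNA. The associated publication concerns automated, time-resolved phenotype annotation in high-throughput live-cell imaging, so the construct probably serves as a live-cell fluorescent marker of replication activity and cell cycle stage, typically in stable cell lines.
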