Addgene plasmid #26461: pEGFP-PCNA-IRES-puro2b
Depositing lab: Daniel Gerlich. Depositing organization: ETH Zurich (Swiss Federal Institute of Technology). Publication: CellCognition: time-resolved phenotype annotation in high-throughput live cell imaging. Held M, Schmitz MH, Fischer B, Walter T, Neumann B, Olma MH, Peter M, Ellenberg J, Gerlich DW. Nat Methods. 2010 Sep . 7(9):747-54. 10.1038/nmeth.1486 PubMed 20693996.
Backbone
  Vector backbone: pIRES-puro2b
  Backbone size w/o insert (bp): 6037
  Vector type: Mammalian Expression, Bacterial Expression
  Selectable markers: Puromycin
Growth in bacteria
  Bacterial resistance: Ampicillin, 100 μg/mL
  Growth temperature: 37°C
  Growth strain: DH5alpha
  Copy number: High Copy
Gene/Insert
  Gene/Insert name: PCNA
  Species: H. sapiens (human)
  Insert size (bp): 758
  GenBank ID: NP_002583.1
  Entrez Gene: PCNA (a.k.a. ATLD2)
  Tag / fusion protein: pEGFP (N terminal on insert)
  Cloning method: Restriction Enzyme; 5′ cloning site Nde1 (unknown if destroyed); 3′ cloning site Xba1 (unknown if destroyed)
  Sequencing primers: 5′ n/a
Terms and licenses: Academic/Nonprofit Terms; Industry Terms: Not Available to Industry
Depositor comments: Note that there are a few minor discrepancies between Addgene's quality control sequence and the author's sequence, but these should not affect function.
How to cite: pEGFP-PCNA-IRES-puro2b was a gift from Daniel Gerlich (Addgene plasmid # 26461 ; http://n2t.net/addgene:26461 ; RRID:Addgene_26461)
