>Addgene plasmid #26461 | pEGFP-PCNA-IRES-puro2b | addgene partial sequence | sequence record 32625 | 26461 with EGFP-C
GAGCTGTACAAGGGCGAAGGGCAAGGGCAAGGGCAAGGGCCGGGCCGCGGCTACGCGTATCGATCCATGT
TCGAGGCGCGCCTGGTCCAGGGCTCCATCCTCAAGAAGGTGTTGGAGGCACTCAAGGACCTCATCAACGA
GGCCTGCTGGGATATTAGCTCCAGCGGTGTAAACCTGCAGAGCATGGACTCGTCCCACGTCTCTTTGGTG
CAGCTCACCCTGCGGTCTGAGGGCTTCGACACCTACCGCTGCGACCGCAACCTGGCCATGGGCGTGAACC
TCACCAGTATGTCCAAAATACTAAAATGCGCCGGCAATGAAGATATCATTACACTAAGGGCCGAAGATAA
CGCGGATACCTTGGCGCTAGTATTTGAAGCACCAAACCAGGAGAAAGTTTCAGACTATGAAATGAAGTTG
ATGGATTTAGATGTTGAACAACTTGGAATTCCAGAACAGGAGTACAGCTGTGTAGTAAAGATGCCTTCTG
GTGAATTTGCACGTATATGCCGAGATCTCAGCCATATTGGAGATGCTGTTGTAATTTCCTGTGCAAAAGA
CGGAGTGAAATTTTCTGCAAGTGGAGAACTTGGAAATGGAAACATTAAATTGTCACAGACAAGTAATGTC
GATAAAGAGGAGGAAGCTGTTACCATAGAGATGAATGAACCAGTTCAACTAACTTTTGCACTGAGGTACC
TGAACTTCTTTACAAAAGCCACTCCACTCTCTTCAACGGTGACACTCAGTATGTCTGCAGATGTACCCCT
TGTTGTAGAGTATAAAATTGCGGATATGGGACACTTAAAATACTACTTGGCTCCCAAGATCGAGGATGAA
GAA
